>Addgene plasmid #176202 | CAG.mCherry-INBox-eDHFR | addgene full sequence | sequence record 349066 | Addgene NGS Result
GGGCGGGGCGGGGCGAGGCGGAGAGGTGCGGCGGCAGCCAATCAGAGCGGCGCGCTCCGAAAGTTTCCTT
TTATGGCGAGGCGGCGGCGGCGGCGGCCCTATAAAAAGCGAAGCGCGCGGCGGGCGGGAGTCGCTGCGCG
CTGCCTTCGCCCCGTGCCCCGCTCCGCCGCCGCCTCGCGCCGCCCGCCCCGGCTCTGACTGACCGCGTTA
CTCCCACAGGTGAGCGGGCGGGACGGCCCTTCTCCTCCGGGCTGTAATTAGCGCTTGGTTTAATGACGGC
TTGTTTCTTTTCTGTGGCTGCGTGAAAGCCTTGAGGGGCTCCGGGAGGGCCCTTTGTGCGGGGGGAGCGG
CTCGGGGGGTGCGTGCGTGTGTGTGTGCGTGGGGAGCGCCGCGTGCGGCTCCGCGCTGCCCGGCGGCTGT
GAGCGCTGCGGGCGCGGCGCGGGGCTTTGTGCGCTCCGCAGTGTGCGCGAGGGGAGCGCGGCCGGGGGCG
GTGCCCCGCGGTGCGGGGGGGGCTGCGAGGGGAACAAAGGCTGCGTGCGGGGTGTGTGCGTGGGGGGGTG
AGCAGGGGGTGTGGGCGCGTCGGTCGGGCTGCAACCCCCCCTGCACCCCCCTCCCCGAGTTGCTGAGCAC
GGCCCGGCTTCGGGTGCGGGGCTCCGTACGGGGCGTGGCGCGGGGCTCGCCGTGCCGGGCGGGGGGTGGC
GGCAGGTGGGGGTGCCGGGCGGGGCGGGGCCGCCTCGGGCCGGGGAGGGCTCGGGGGAGGGGCGCGGCGG
CCCCCGGAGCGCCGGCGGCTGTCGAGGCGCGGCGAGCCGCAGCCATTGCCTTTTATGGTAATCGTGCGAG
AGGGCGCAGGGACTTCCTTTGTCCCAAATCTGTGCGGAGCCGAAATCTGGGAGGCGCCGCCGCACCCCCT
CTAGCGGGCGCGGGGCGAAGCGGTGCGGCGCCGGCAGGAAGGAAATGGGCGGGGAGGGCCTTCGTGCGTC
GCCGCGCCGCCGTCCCCTTCTCCCTCTCCAGCCTCGGGGCTGTCCGCGGGGGGACGGCTGCCTTCGGGGG
GGACGGGGCAGGGCGGGGTTCGGCTTCTGGCGTGTGACCGGCGGCTCTAGAGCCTCTGCTAACCATGTTC
ATGCCTTCTTCTTTTTCCTACAGCTCCTGGGCAACGTGCTGGTTATTGTGCTGTCTCATCATTTTGGCAA
AGAATTGCTCGACCACCGGCGCGCCACCGGTCACCATGGTGAGCAAGGGCGAGGAGGATAACATGGCCAT
CATCAAGGAGTTCATGCGCTTCAAGGTGCACATGGAGGGCTCCGTGAACGGCCACGAGTTCGAGATCGAG
GGCGAGGGCGAGGGCCGCCCCTACGAGGGCACCCAGACCGCCAAGCTGAAGGTGACCAAGGGTGGCCCCC
TGCCCTTCGCCTGGGACATCCTGTCCCCTCAGTTCATGTACGGCTCCAAGGCCTACGTGAAGCACCCCGC
CGACATCCCCGACTACTTGAAGCTGTCCTTCCCCGAGGGCTTCAAGTGGGAGCGCGTGATGAACTTCGAG
GACGGCGGCGTGGTGACCGTGACCCAGGACTCCTCCCTGCAGGACGGCGAGTTCATCTACAAGGTGAAGC
TGCGCGGCACCAACTTCCCCTCCGACGGCCCCGTAATGCAGAAGAAGACCATGGGCTGGGAGGCCTCCTC
CGAGCGGATGTACCCCGAGGACGGCGCCCTGAAGGGCGAGATCAAGCAGAGGCTGAAGCTGAAGGACGGC
GGCCACTACGACGCTGAGGTCAAGACCACCTACAAGGCCAAGAAGCCCGTGCAGCTGCCCGGCGCCTACA
ACGTCAACATCAAGTTGGACATCACCTCCCACAACGAGGACTACACCATCGTGGAACAGTACGAACGCGC
CGAGGGCCGCCACTCCACCGGCGGCATGGACGAGCTGTATAAGGGTACCCCAGATAACTACGGGATGGAT
CTGAATAGCGACGACTCCACCGATGATGAGGCCCATCCCCGGAAGCCCATCCCCACCTGGGCCCGAGGCA
CCCCGCTCAGCCAGGCTATCATTCACCAGTACTACCACCCACCGAACCTTCTGGAGCTCTTTGGAACCAT
TCTCCCACTGGACTTGGAGGATATCTTCAAGAAGAGCAAGCCCCGCTATCACAAGCGCACCAGCTCTGCT
GTCTGGAACTCACCGCCCCTGCAGGGCGCCAGGGTCCCCAGCAGCCTGGCCTACAGCCTGAAGAAGCACG
GATCCACCGGATCCCTGGAGTCTAGAATCAGTCTGATTGCGGCGTTAGCGGTAGATCGCGTTATCGGCAT
GGAAAACGCCATGCCGTGGAACCTGCCTGCCGATCTCGCCTGGTTTAAACGCAACACCTTAAATAAACCC
GTGATTATGGGCCGCCATACCTGGGAATCAATCGGTCGTCCGTTGCCAGGACGCAAAAATATTATCCTCA
GCAGTCAACCGGGTACGGACGATCGCGTAACGTGGGTGAAGTCGGTGGATGAAGCCATCGCGGCGTGTGG
TGACGTACCAGAAATCATGGTGATTGGCGGCGGTCGCGTTTATGAACAGTTCTTGCCAAAAGCGCAAAAA
CTGTATCTGACGCATATCGACGCAGAAGTGGAAGGCGACACCCATTTCCCGGATTACGAGCCGGATGACT
GGGAATCGGTATTCAGCGAATTCCACGATGCTGATGCGCAGAACTCTCACAGCTATTGCTTTGAGATTCT
GGAGCGGCGGGAACAAAAACTCATCTCAGAAGAGGATCTTTAATTAAGCGCTCGAGGCGGCCGCAATTCA
CTCCTCAGGTGCAGGCTGCCTATCAGAAGGTGGTGGCTGGTGTGGCCAATGCCCTGGCTCACAAATACCA
CTGAGATCTTTTTCCCTCTGCCAAAAATTATGGGGACATCATGAAGCCCCTTGAGCATCTGACTTCTGGC
TAATAAAGGAAATTTATTTTCATTGCAATAGTGTGTTGGAATTTTTTGTGTCTCTCACTCGGAAGGACAT
ATGGGAGGGCAAATCATTTAAAACATCAGAATGAGTATTTGGTTTAGAGTTTGGCAACATATGCCCATAT
GCTGGCTGCCATGAACAAAGGTTGGCTATAAAGAGGTCATCAGTATATGAAACAGCCCCCTGCTGTCCAT
TCCTTATTCCATAGAAAAGCCTTGACTTGAGGTTAGATTTTTTTTATATTTTGTTTTGTGTTATTTTTTT
CTTTAACATCCCTAAAATTTTCCTTACATGTTTTACTAGCCAGATTTTTCCTCCTCTCCTGACTACTCCC
AGTCATAGCTGTCCCTCTTCTCTTATGGAGATCCCTCGACCTGCACCGTCGAGCTAGCATATGGATCCAT
ATAACTTCGTATAATGTATGCTATACGAAGTTATTACGATACCGTCAACTTGTTTATTGCAGCTTATAAT
GGTTACAAATAAAGCAATAGCATCACAAATTTCACAAATAAAGCATTTTTTTCACTGCATTCTAGTTGTG
GTTTGTCCAAACTCATCAATGTATCTTAGGTACCCAGCTTTTGTTCCCTTTAGTGAGGGTTAATTGCGCG
CTTGGCGTAATCATGGTCATAGCTGTTTCCTGTGTGAAATTGTTATCCGCTCACAATTCCACACAACATA
CGAGCCGGAAGCATAAAGTGTAAAGCCTGGGGTGCCTAATGAGTGAGCTAACTCACATTAATTGCGTTGC
GCTCACTGCCCGCTTTCCAGTCGGGAAACCTGTCGTGCCAGCTGCATTAATGAATCGGCCAACGCGCGGG
GAGAGGCGGTTTGCGTATTGGGCGCTCTTCCGCTTCCTCGCTCACTGACTCGCTGCGCTCGGTCGTTCGG
CTGCGGCGAGCGGTATCAGCTCACTCAAAGGCGGTAATACGGTTATCCACAGAATCAGGGGATAACGCAG
GAAAGAACATGTGAGCAAAAGGCCAGCAAAAGGCCAGGAACCGTAAAAAGGCCGCGTTGCTGGCGTTTTT
CCATAGGCTCCGCCCCCCTGACGAGCATCACAAAAATCGACGCTCAAGTCAGAGGTGGCGAAACCCGACA
GGACTATAAAGATACCAGGCGTTTCCCCCTGGAAGCTCCCTCGTGCGCTCTCCTGTTCCGACCCTGCCGC
TTACCGGATACCTGTCCGCCTTTCTCCCTTCGGGAAGCGTGGCGCTTTCTCATAGCTCACGCTGTAGGTA
TCTCAGTTCGGTGTAGGTCGTTCGCTCCAAGCTGGGCTGTGTGCACGAACCCCCCGTTCAGCCCGACCGC
TGCGCCTTATCCGGTAACTATCGTCTTGAGTCCAACCCGGTAAGACACGACTTATCGCCACTGGCAGCAG
CCACTGGTAACAGGATTAGCAGAGCGAGGTATGTAGGCGGTGCTACAGAGTTCTTGAAGTGGTGGCCTAA
CTACGGCTACACTAGAAGAACAGTATTTGGTATCTGCGCTCTGCTGAAGCCAGTTACCTTCGGAAAAAGA
GTTGGTAGCTCTTGATCCGGCAAACAAACCACCGCTGGTAGCGGTGGTTTTTTTGTTTGCAAGCAGCAGA
TTACGCGCAGAAAAAAAGGATCTCAAGAAGATCCTTTGATCTTTTCTACGGGGTCTGACGCTCAGTGGAA
CGAAAACTCACGTTAAGGGATTTTGGTCATGAGATTATCAAAAAGGATCTTCACCTAGATCCTTTTAAAT
TAAAAATGAAGTTTTAAATCAATCTAAAGTATATATGAGTAAACTTGGTCTGACAGTTACCAATGCTTAA
TCAGTGAGGCACCTATCTCAGCGATCTGTCTATTTCGTTCATCCATAGTTGCCTGACTCCCCGTCGTGTA
GATAACTACGATACGGGAGGGCTTACCATCTGGCCCCAGTGCTGCAATGATACCGCGAGACCCACGCTCA
CCGGCTCCAGATTTATCAGCAATAAACCAGCCAGCCGGAAGGGCCGAGCGCAGAAGTGGTCCTGCAACTT
TATCCGCCTCCATCCAGTCTATTAATTGTTGCCGGGAAGCTAGAGTAAGTAGTTCGCCAGTTAATAGTTT
GCGCAACGTTGTTGCCATTGCTACAGGCATCGTGGTGTCACGCTCGTCGTTTGGTATGGCTTCATTCAGC
TCCGGTTCCCAACGATCAAGGCGAGTTACATGATCCCCCATGTTGTGCAAAAAAGCGGTTAGCTCCTTCG
GTCCTCCGATCGTTGTCAGAAGTAAGTTGGCCGCAGTGTTATCACTCATGGTTATGGCAGCACTGCATAA
TTCTCTTACTGTCATGCCATCCGTAAGATGCTTTTCTGTGACTGGTGAGTACTCAACCAAGTCATTCTGA
GAATAGTGTATGCGGCGACCGAGTTGCTCTTGCCCGGCGTCAATACGGGATAATACCGCGCCACATAGCA
GAACTTTAAAAGTGCTCATCATTGGAAAACGTTCTTCGGGGCGAAAACTCTCAAGGATCTTACCGCTGTT
GAGATCCAGTTCGATGTAACCCACTCGTGCACCCAACTGATCTTCAGCATCTTTTACTTTCACCAGCGTT
TCTGGGTGAGCAAAAACAGGAAGGCAAAATGCCGCAAAAAAGGGAATAAGGGCGACACGGAAATGTTGAA
TACTCATACTCTTCCTTTTTCAATATTATTGAAGCATTTATCAGGGTTATTGTCTCATGAGCGGATACAT
ATTTGAATGTATTTAGAAAAATAAACAAATAGGGGTTCCGCGCACATTTCCCCGAAAAGTGCCAAGCTTA
ATAAACACGGAAGGAGACAATACCGGAAGGAACCCGCGCTATGACGGCAATAAAAAGACAGAATAAAACG
CACGGGTGTTGGGTCGTTTGTTCATAAACGCGGGGTTCGGTCCCAGGGCTGGCACTCTGTCGATACCCCA
CCGAGACCCCATTGGGGCCAATACGCCCGCGTTTCTTCCTTTTCCCCACCCCACCCCCCAAGTTCGGGTG
AAGGCCCAGGGCTCGCAGCCAACGTCGGGGCGGCAGGCCCTGCCATAGCCACTGGCCCCGTGGGTTAGGG
ACGGGGTCCCCCATTCGAGAATAAATAACTTCGTATAAAGTATCCTATACGAAGTTATCACCATGACCGA
GTACAAGCCCACGGTGCGCCTCGCCACCCGCGACGACGTCCCCCGGGCCGTACGCACCCTCGCCGCCGCG
TTCGCCGACTACCCCGCCACGCGCCACACCGTCGACCCGGACCGCCACATCGAGCGGGTCACCGAGCTGC
AAGAACTCTTCCTCACGCGCGTCGGGCTCGACATCGGCAAGGTGTGGGTCGCGGACGACGGCGCCGCGGT
GGCGGTCTGGACCACGCCGGAGAGCGTCGAAGCGGGGGCGGTGTTCGCCGAGATCGGCCCGCGCATGGCC
GAGTTGAGCGGTTCCCGGCTGGCCGCGCAGCAACAGATGGAAGGCCTCCTGGCGCCGCACCGGCCCAAGG
AGCCCGCGTGGTTCCTGGCCACCGTCGGCGTCTCGCCCGACCACCAGGGCAAGGGTCTGGGCAGCGCCGT
CGTGCTCCCCGGAGTGGAGGCGGCCGAGCGCGCCGGGGTGCCCGCCTTCCTGGAGACCTCCGCGCCCCGC
AACCTCCCCTTCTACGAGCGGCTCGGCTTCACCGTCACCGCCGACGTCGAGGTGCCCGAAGGACCGCGCA
CCTGGTGCATGACCCGCAAGCCCGGTGCCTGACGCCCGCCCCACGACCCGCAGCGCCCGACCGAAAGGAG
CGCACGACCCCATGGCTCCGACCGAAGCCACCCGGGGCGGCCCCGCCGACCCCGCACCCGCCCCCGAGGC
CCACCGACTCTAGAGCTCGCTGATCAGCCTCGACTGTGCCTTCTAGTTGCCAGCCATCTGTTGTTTGCCC
CTCCCCCGTGCCTTCCTTGACCCTGGAAGGTGCCACTCCCACTGTCCTTTCCTAATAAAATGAGGAAATT
GCATCGCATTGTCTGAGTAGGTGTCATTCTATTCTGGGGGGTGGGGTGGGGCAGGACAGCAAGGGGGAGG
ATTGGGAAGACAATAGCACTAGTTATTAATAGTAATCAATTACGGGGTCATTAGTTCATAGCCCATATAT
GGAGTTCCGCGTTACATAACTTACGGTAAATGGCCCGCCTGGCTGACCGCCCAACGACCCCCGCCCATTG
ACGTCAATAATGACGTATGTTCCCATAGTAACGCCAATAGGGACTTTCCATTGACGTCAATGGGTGGAGT
ATTTACGGTAAACTGCCCACTTGGCAGTACATCAAGTGTATCATATGCCAAGTACGCCCCCTATTGACGT
CAATGACGGTAAATGGCCCGCCTGGCATTATGCCCAGTACATGACCTTATGGGACTTTCCTACTTGGCAG
TACATCTACGTATTAGTCATCGCTATTACCATGGTCGAGGTGAGCCCCACGTTCTGCTTCACTCTCCCCA
TCTCCCCCCCCTCCCCACCCCCAATTTTGTATTTATTTATTTTTTAATTATTTTGTGCAGCGATGGGGGC
GGGGGGGGGGGGGGGGCGCGCGCCAGGCGGGGCGGGGCGGGGCGAG
Features (pLannotate 1.2.2; 24 found; start..end, strand, type, name):
    127..1143    +  intron         chimeric intron: chimera between introns from chicken β-actin and rabbit β-globin
   1226..1933    +  CDS            mCherry: mCherry is a basic (constitutively fluorescent) red fluorescent protein published in 2004, derived from Discosoma sp.. It is reported to be a very rapidly-maturing monomer with low acid sensitivity.
   1931..2239    +  CDS            INCENP (fragment): INCE_HUMAN - Experimental evidence at protein level: Swiss-Prot protein existence level 1. Component of the chromosomal passenger complex (CPC), a complex that acts as a key regulator of mitosis. The CPC complex has essential functions at the centromere in ensuring correct chromosome alignment and segregation and is required for chromatin-induced microtubule stabilization and spindle assembly. Acts as a scaffold regulating CPC localization and activity. The C-terminus associates with AURKB or AURKC, the N-terminus associated with BIRC5/survivin and CDCA8/borealin tethers the CPC to the inner c
   2267..2740    +  CDS            ecDHFR: E. coli dihydrofolate reductase; folA
   2794..2871    +  CDS            HBB (fragment): HBB_PONPY - Experimental evidence at transcript level: Swiss-Prot protein existence level 2. Involved in oxygen transport from the lung to the various peripheral tissues. From Pongo pygmaeus (Bornean orangutan).
   2942..2997    +  polyA_signal   β-globin poly(A) signal: rabbit β-globin polyadenylation signal (Gil and Proudfoot, 1987)
   3361..3394    -  protein_bind   loxP: Cre-mediated recombination occurs in the 8-bp core sequence (GCATACAT). Cre recombinase
   3407..3528    +  polyA_signal   SV40 poly(A) signal: SV40 polyadenylation signal
   3547..3565    -  promoter       T3 promoter: promoter for bacteriophage T3 RNA polymerase
   3610..3626    -  protein_bind   lac operator: The lac repressor binds to the lac operator to inhibit transcription in E. coli. This inhibition can be relieved by adding lactose or isopropyl-β-D-thiogalactopyranoside (IPTG). lac repressor encoded by lacI
   3634..3664    -  promoter       lac promoter: promoter for the E. coli lac operon
   3679..3700    -  protein_bind   CAP binding site: CAP binding activates transcription in the presence of cAMP. E. coli catabolite activator protein
   3713..3805    -  CDS            lacI (fragment): lac repressor; lacI; The lac repressor binds to the lac operator to inhibit transcription in E. coli. This inhibition can be relieved by adding lactose or isopropyl-β-D-thiogalactopyranoside (IPTG).
   3988..4576    -  rep_origin     ori: high-copy-number ColE1/pMB1/pBR322/pUC origin of replication
   4747..5607    -  CDS            AmpR: β-lactamase; bla; confers resistance to ampicillin, carbenicillin, and related antibiotics
   5608..5712    -  promoter       AmpR promoter: bla
   5785..5833    +  polyA_signal   HSV TK poly(A) signal: herpes simplex virus thymidine kinase polyadenylation signal (Cole and Stacy, 1985)
   5924..5940    -  polyA_signal   bGH poly(A) signal (fragment): bovine growth hormone polyadenylation signal
   6045..6078    -  protein_bind   lox2272: Cre-mediated recombination occurs in the 8-bp core sequence (GGATACTT). lox2272 sites are compatible with each other, but incompatible with loxP or loxN sites (Lee and Saito, 1988). Cre recombinase
   6083..6682    +  CDS            PuroR: puromycin N-acetyltransferase; pac from Streptomyces alboniger; confers resistance to puromycin
   6732..6797    +  CDS            dmpM (fragment): DMPM_STRAD - Protein inferred from homology: Swiss-Prot protein existence level 3. From Streptomyces alboniger.
   6824..6935    +  polyA_signal   bGH poly(A) signal: bovine growth hormone polyadenylation signal
   7080..7383    +  enhancer       CMV enhancer: human cytomegalovirus immediate early enhancer
   7385..126     +  promoter       chicken β-actin promoter (across the origin): No description available
