[The description below was written by a language model from this plasmid's Addgene catalogue record and pLannotate feature annotations shown in this document.]
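Description:
CAG.mCherry-INBox-eDHFR is a mammalian expression plasmid of about 7.5 kb built on the pEM791 backbone. It is propagated in E. coli through a high-copy ColE1/pUC-type origin and selected with ampicillin via the β-lactamase gene. Expression in mammalian cells is driven by the composite CAG promoter, annotated here as the CMV immediate-early enhancer, the chicken β-actin promoter (spanning the sequence origin) and the chimeric chicken β-actin/rabbit β-globin intron. Transcripts terminate at a rabbit β-globin polyadenylation signal. The short "HBB" hit just upstream of that signal most likely reflects β-globin-derived sequence in the 3′ region rather than a separate coding element.

The payload is a single tripartite fusion. mCherry at the N-terminus allows red fluorescent tracking, followed by the INBox of human INCENP (residues 819–918, the C-terminal region that binds and activates Aurora B kinase), and then E. coli dihydrofolate reductase (eDHFR). eDHFR binds trimethoprim (TMP), so a TMP-Halo chemical dimerizer can bring the fusion to a Halo-tagged anchor protein at a chosen cellular site. This recruits and activates Aurora B locally, and the associated study used it to examine kinetochore–microtubule attachment regulation.

The backbone also carries a puromycin N-acetyltransferase gene with a bGH polyadenylation signal, and no promoter is annotated for it. It sits immediately downstream of a lox2272 site, with a loxP site beyond the expression cassette. This heterospecific lox pair flanking the puromycin gene and CAG cassette is consistent with Cre-mediated cassette exchange into a pre-engineered genomic landing site to give puromycin-selectable stable lines, although the record does not state this use explicitly.
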