Addgene plasmid #176202: CAG.mCherry-INBox-eDHFR
Purpose: Single INBox (INCENP 819-918) recruitment responsible for targeted Aurora B activation and recruitment using TMP-Halo dimerization system
Depositing lab: Michael Lampson. Depositing organization: University of Pennsylvania. Publication: Tension promotes kinetochore-microtubule release by Aurora B kinase. Chen GY, Renda F, Zhang H, Gokden A, Wu DZ, Chenoweth DM, Khodjakov A, Lampson MA. J Cell Biol. 2021 Jun 7;220(6). pii: 212027. doi: 10.1083/jcb.202007030. PubMed 33904910.
Backbone
  Vector backbone: pEM791
  Vector type: Mammalian Expression
  Selectable markers: Puromycin
Growth in bacteria
  Bacterial resistance: Ampicillin, 100 μg/mL
  Growth temperature: 37°C
  Growth strain: DH5alpha
  Copy number: High Copy
Gene/Insert
  Gene/Insert name: mCherry-INBox-eDHFR (alt name: INBox)
  Species: H. sapiens (human)
Terms and licenses: Academic/Nonprofit Terms; Industry Terms: Not Available to Industry
How to cite: CAG.mCherry-INBox-eDHFR was a gift from Michael Lampson (Addgene plasmid # 176202 ; http://n2t.net/addgene:176202 ; RRID:Addgene_176202)
